Addgene plasmid #17268: pCAB42
Purpose: (Empty Backbone)
Depositing lab: Stuart Schreiber. Depositing organization: Harvard University. Publication: A yeast genetic system for selecting small molecule inhibitors of protein-protein interactions in nanodroplets. Huang J, Schreiber SL. Proc Natl Acad Sci U S A. 1997 Dec 9. 94(25):13396-401. 10.1073/pnas.94.25.13396 PubMed 9391035.
Backbone
  Vector backbone: pPC16
  Backbone size (bp): 9000
  Vector type: Yeast Expression
  Selectable markers: HIS3
Growth in bacteria
  Bacterial resistance: Ampicillin, 100 μg/mL
  Growth temperature: 37°C
  Growth strain: DH5alpha
  Copy number: High Copy
Gene/Insert
  Gene/Insert name: None
  Tag / fusion protein: B42•HA (N terminal on backbone)
  Cloning method: Restriction Enzyme; 5′ cloning site EcoRI (not destroyed); 3′ cloning site SacI (not destroyed)
  Sequencing primers: 5′ CCAGCCTCTTGCTGAGTGGAGATG
Terms and licenses: Academic/Nonprofit Terms; Industry Terms: Not Available to Industry
Depositor comments: ref for pPC16: Chevray, P. M. & Nathans, D. (1992) Proc. Natl. Acad. Sci. USA 89, 5789-5793.
How to cite: pCAB42 was a gift from Stuart Schreiber (Addgene plasmid # 17268 ; http://n2t.net/addgene:17268 ; RRID:Addgene_17268)
