[The description below was written by a language model from this plasmid's Addgene catalogue record.]
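Description:
pCAB42 is an empty yeast expression backbone derived from pPC16, with a recorded backbone size of about 9 kb. It is a shuttle vector: in bacteria it is maintained as a high-copy plasmid under ampicillin selection, and in yeast it is selected through the HIS3 auxotrophic marker, which complements histidine auxotrophy in his3 host strains. The record does not state the yeast origin of replication or centromere elements, nor the promoter that drives expression, and no feature table is available to confirm them.

The vector carries no insert. Its key functional element is an N-terminal B42•HA module encoded on the backbone. B42 is a bacterially derived acidic transcriptional activation domain widely used as the "prey" moiety in two-hybrid systems, and HA is a short epitope tag that allows the fusion protein to be detected immunologically. A coding sequence of interest is cloned downstream of this module by restriction cloning between EcoRI (5′) and SacI (3′), both of which are retained, to produce a protein bearing the activation domain and tag at its N terminus.

When such a fusion binds a partner protein fused to a DNA-binding domain, the activation domain is recruited to a reporter gene and switches on its transcription. The associated publication describes a yeast genetic system for selecting small-molecule inhibitors of protein–protein interactions in nanodroplets. This suggests pCAB42 serves as the activation-domain fusion vector for building the interaction pairs used in such two-hybrid-style screens, although the record itself lists its purpose only as an empty backbone.
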