>Addgene plasmid #17268 | pCAB42 | addgene partial sequence | sequence record 23241 | 17268 with yADH1-F
CTGTCTTGCTATCAAGTATAAATAGACCTGCAATTATTAATCTTTTGTTTCCTCGTCATTGTTCTCGTTC
CCTTTCTTCCTTGTTTCTTTTTCTGCACAATATTTCAAGCTATACCAAGCATACAATCAACTCCAAGCTT
ATGGGTGCTCCTCCAAAAAAGAAGAGAAAGGTAGCTGGTATCAATAAAGATATCGAGGAGTGCAATGCCA
TCATTGAGCAGTTTATCGACTACCTGCGCACCGGACAGGAGATGCCGATGGAAATGGCGGATCAGGCGAT
TAACGTGGTGCCGGGCATGACGCCGAAAACCATTCTTCACGCCGGGCCGCCGATCCAGCCTGACTGGCTG
AAATCGAATGGTTTTCATGAAATTGAAGCGGATGTTAACGATACCAGCCTCTTGCTGAGTGGAGATGCCT
CCTACCCTTATGATGTGCCAGATTATGCCTCTCCCGAATTCCTGCAGCCCGGGGGATCCACTAGTTCTAG
AGCGGCCGCCACCGCGGTGGAGCTTTGGACTTCTTCGCCAGAGGTTTGGTCAAGTCTCCAATCAAGGTTG
TCGGCTTGTCTACCTTGCCAGAAATTTACGAAAAGATGGAAAAGGGTCAAATCGTTGGTAGATACGTTGT
TGACACTTCTAANNNAGCGAATTTCTTATGATT
